>Addgene plasmid #48294 | pFastBac LIC cloning vector with BioBrick polycistronic restriction sites (11A) | depositor full sequence | sequence record 69776 | Full Sequence
GACCAGCCGCGTAACCTGGCAAAATCGGTTACGGTTGAGTAATAAATGGATGCCCTGCGTAAGCGGGTGT
GGGCGGACAATAAAGTCTTAAACTGAACAAAATAGATCTAAACTATGACAATAAAGTCTTAAACTAGACA
GAATAGTTGTAAACTGAAATCAGTCCAGTTATGCTGTGAAAAAGCATACTGGACTTTTGTTATGGCTAAA
GCAAACTCTTCATTTTCTGAAGTGCAAATTGCCCGTCGTATTAAAGAGGGGCGTGGCCAAGGGCATGGTA
AAGACTATATTCGCGGCGTTGTGACAATTTACCGAACAACTCCGCGGCCGGGAAGCCGATCTCGGCTTGA
ACGAATTGTTAGGTGGCGGTACTTGGGTCGATATCAAAGTGCATCACTTCTTCCCGTATGCCCAACTTTG
TATAGAGAGCCACTGCGGGATCGTCACCGTAATCTGCTTGCACGTAGATCACATAAGCACCAAGCGCGTT
GGCCTCATGCTTGAGGAGATTGATGAGCGCGGTGGCAATGCCCTGCCTCCGGTGCTCGCCGGAGACTGCG
AGATCATAGATATAGATCTCACTACGCGGCTGCTCAAACTTGGGCAGAACGTAAGCCGCGAGAGCGCCAA
CAACCGCTTCTTGGTCGAAGGCAGCAAGCGCGATGAATGTCTTACTACGGAGCAAGTTCCCGAGGTAATC
GGAGTCCGGCTGATGTTGGGAGTAGGTGGCTACGTCTCCGAACTCACGACCGAAAAGATCAAGAGCAGCC
CGCATGGATTTGACTTGGTCAGGGCCGAGCCTACATGTGCGAATGATGCCCATACTTGAGCCACCTAACT
TTGTTTTAGGGCGACTGCCCTGCTGCGTAACATCGTTGCTGCTCCATAACATCAAACATCGACCCACGGC
GTAACGCGCTTGCTGCTTGGATGCCCGAGGCATAGACTGTACAAAAAAACAGTCATAACAAGCCATGAAA
ACCGCCACTGCGCCGTTACCACCGCTGCGTTCGGTCAAGGTTCTGGACCAGTTGCGTGAGCGCATACGCT
ACTTGCATTACAGTTTACGAACCGAACAGGCTTATGTCAACTGGGTTCGTGCCTTCATCCGTTTCCACGG
TGTGCGTCACCCGGCAACCTTGGGCAGCAGCGAAGTCGAGGCATTTCTGTCCTGGCTGGCGAACGAGCGC
AAGGTTTCGGTCTCCACGCATCGTCAGGCATTGGCGGCCTTGCTGTTCTTCTACGGCAAGGTGCTGTGCA
CGGATCTGCCCTGGCTTCAGGAGATCGGAAGACCTCGGCCGTCGCGGCGCTTGCCGGTGGTGCTGACCCC
GGATGAAGTGGTTCGCATCCTCGGTTTTCTGGAAGGCGAGCATCGTTTGTTCGCCCAGGACTCTAGCTAT
AGTTCTAGTGGTTGGCTACGTATACTCCGGACTATTAATAGATCATGGAGATAATTAGCGGCCGCTTAAT
TAAAAATGATAACCATCTCGCAAATAAATAAGTATTTTACTGTTTTCGTAACAGTTTTGTAATAAAAAAA
CCTATAACTATTCCGGATTATTCATACCGTCCCACCATCGGGCGCGGATCCTTTATTAAGTACTTCCAAT
CCAATATTGGAAGTGGATAACCGGTCCGAAGCGCGCGGAATTCAAAGGCCTACGTCGACGAGCTCACTAG
TCGCGGCCTCATGATCTCCTAGGGGCCGCTTTCGAATCTAGAGCCTGCAGTCTCGAGGCATGCGGTACCA
AGCTTGTCGAGAAGTACTAGAGGATCATAATCAGCCATACCACATTTGTAGAGGTTTTACTTGCTTTAAA
AAACCTCCCACACCTCCCCCTGAACCTGAAACATAAAATGAATGCAATTGTTGTTGTTAACTTGTTTATT
GCAGCTTATAATGGTTACAAATAAAGCAATAGCATCACAAATTTCACAAATAAAGCATTTTTTTCACTGC
ATTCTAGTTGTGGTTTGTCCAAACTCATCAATGTATCTTATCATGTCTGGATCTGATCACTGCTTGAGCC
TAGCGATCGCCCTGCAGGGGAGATCCGAACCAGATAAGTGAAATCTAGTTCCAAACTATTTTGTCATTTT
TAATTTTCGTATTAGCTTACGACGCTACACCCAGTTCCCATCTATTTTGTCACTCTTCCCTAAATAATCC
TTAAAAACTCCATTTCCACCCCTCCCAGTTCCCAACTATTTTGTCCGCCCACAGCGGGGCATTTTTCTTC
CTGTTATGTTTTTAATCAAACATCCTGCCAACTCCATGTGACAAACCGTCATCTTCGGCTACTTTTTCTC
TGTCACAGAATGAAAATTTTTCTGTCATCTCTTCGTTATTAATGTTTGTAATTGACTGAATATCAACGCT
TATTTGCAGCCTGAATGGCGAATGGG
[124 nt withheld, positions 2407-2530]
C
[91 nt withheld, positions 2532-2622]
A
[49 nt withheld, positions 2624-2672]
CCTTTGACGTTGGAGTCCACGTTCTTT
[37 nt withheld, positions 2700-2736]
ACCCTATCTCGGTCTATTCTTTTGATTTATAAGGGATTTTGCCGATTTCGGCCTATTGGTTAAAAAATGA
GCTGATTTAACAAAAATTTAACGCGAATTTTAACAAACTATTAACGTTTACAATTTCAGGTGGCACTTTT
CGGGGAAATGTGCGCGGAACCCCTATTTGTTTATTTTTCTAAATACATTCAAATATGTATCCGCTCATGA
GACAATAACCCTGATAAATGCTTCAATACTATTGAAAAAGGAAGAGTATGAGTATTCAACATTTCCGTGT
CGCCCTTATTCCCTTTTTTGCGGCATTTTGCCTTCCTGTTTTTGCTCACCCAGAAACGCTGGTGAAAGTA
AAAGATGCTGAAGATCAGTTGGGTGCACGAGTGGGTTACATCGAACTGGATCTCAACAGCGGTAAGATCC
TTGAGAGTTTTCGCCCCGAAGAACGTTTTCCAATGATGAGCACTTTTAAAGTTCTGCTATGTGGCGCGGT
ATTATCCCGTATTGACGCCGGGCAAGAGCAACTCGGTCGCCGCATACACTATTCTCAGAATGACTTGGTT
GAGTACTCACCAGTCACAGAAAAGCATCTTACGGATGGCATGACAGTAAGAGAATTATGCAGTGCTGCCA
TAACCATGAGTGATAACACTGCGGCCAACTTACTTCTGACAACGATCGGAGGACCGAAGGAGCTAACCGC
TTTTTTGCACAACATGGGGGATCATGTAACTCGCCTTGATCGTTGGGAACCGGAGCTGAATGAAGCCATA
CCAAACGACGAGCGTGACACCACGATGCCTGTAGCAATGGCAACAACGTTGCGCAAACTATTAACTGGCG
AACTACTTACTCTAGCTTCCCGGCAACAATTAATAGACTGGATGGAGGCGGATAAAGTTGCAGGACCACT
TCTGCGCTCGGCCCTTCCGGCTGGCTGGTTTATTGCTGATAAATCTGGAGCCGGTGAGCGTGGGTCTCGC
GGTATCATTGCAGCACTGGGGCCAGATGGTAAGCCCTCCCGTATCGTAGTTATCTACACGACGGGGAGTC
AGGCAACTATGGATGAACGAAATAGACAGATCGCTGAGATAGGTGCCTCACTGATTAAGCATTGGTAACT
GTCAGACCAAGTTTACTCATATATACTTTAGATTGATTTAAAACTTCATTTTTAATTTAAAAGGATCTAG
GTGAAGATCCTTTTTGATAATCTCATGACCAAAATCCCTTAACGTGAGTTTTCGTTCCACTGAGCGTCAG
ACCCCGTAGAAAAGATCAAAGGATCTTCTTGAGATCCTTTTTTTCTGCGCGTAATCTGCTGCTTGCAAAC
AAAAAAACCACCGCTACCAGCGGTGGTTTGTTTGCCGGATCAAGAGCTACCAACTCTTTTTCCGAAGGTA
ACTGGCTTCAGCAGAGCGCAGATACCAAATACTGTCCTTCTAGTGTAGCCGTAGTTAGGCCACCACTTCA
AGAACTCTGTAGCACCGCCTACATACCTCGCTCTGCTAATCCTGTTACCAGTGGCTGCTGCCAGTGGCGA
TAAGTCGTGTCTTACCGGGTTGGACTCAAGACGATAGTTACCGGATAAGGCGCAGCGGTCGGGCTGAACG
GGGGGTTCGTGCACACAGCCCAGCTTGGAGCGAACGACCTACACCGAACTGAGATACCTACAGCGTGAGC
TATGAGAAAGCGCCACGCTTCCCGAAGGGAGAAAGGCGGACAGGTATCCGGTAAGCGGCAGGGTCGGAAC
AGGAGAGCGCACGAGGGAGCTTCCAGGGGGAAACGCCTGGTATCTTTATAGTCCTGTCGGGTTTCGCCAC
CTCTGACTTGAGCGTCGATTTTTGTGATGCTCGTCAGGGGGGCGGAGCCTATGGAAAAACGCCAGCAACG
CGGCCTTTTTACGGTTCCTGGCCTTTTGCTGGCCTTTTGCTCACATGTTCTTTCCTGCGTTATCCCCTGA
TTCTGTGGATAACCGTATTACCGCCTTTGAGTGAGCTGATACCGCTCGCCGCAGCCGAACGACCGAGCGC
AGCGAGTCAGTGAGCGAGGAAGCGGAAGAGGCGCGCCATGCGGTATTTTCTCCTTACGCATCTGTGCGGT
ATTTCACACCGCATATATGGTGCACTCTCAGTACAATCTGCTCTGATGCCGCATAGTTAAGCCAGTATAC
ACTCCGCTATCGCTACGTGACTGGGTCATGGCTGCGCCCCGACACCCGCCAACACCCGCTGACGCGCCCT
GACGGGCTTGTCTGCTCCCGGCATCCGCTTACAGACAAGCTGTGACCGTCTCCGGGAGCTGCATGTGTCA
GAGGTTTTCACCGTCATCACCGAAACGCGCGAGGCAGCTGCGGTAAAGCTCATCAGCGTGGTCGTGAAGC
GATTCACAGATGTCTGCCTGTTCATCCGCGTCCAGCTCGTTGAGTTTCTCCAGAAGCGTTAATGTCTGGC
TTCTGATAAAGCGGGCCATGTTAAGGGCGGTTTTTTCCTGTTTGGTCACTGATGCCTCCGTGTAAGGGGG
ATTTCTGTTCATGGGGGTAATGATACCGATGAAACGAGAGAGGATGCTCACGATACGGGTTACTGATGAT
GAACATGCCCGGTTACTGGAACGTTGTGAGGGTAAACAACTGGCGGTATGGATGCGGCGGGACCAG
Features (pLannotate 1.2.2; 16 found; start..end, strand, type, name):
     68..292     -  mobile_element Tn7R: mini-Tn7 element (right end of the Tn7 transposon) Tn7
    359..892     -  CDS            GmR: gentamycin acetyltransferase; aacC1; confers resistance to gentamycin
   1062..1090    -  promoter       Pc promoter: intI1 (promoter lies within the coding sequence); class 1 integron promoter
   1068..1415    -  CDS            YPR2_ECOLX (fragment): Protein predicted: Swiss-Prot protein existence level 4. From Escherichia coli.
   1473..1547    +  promoter       polyhedrin promoter (fragment): polh from Autographa californica; promoter for the baculovirus polyhedrin gene
   1773..1856    +  CDS            large T antigen (fragment): large T antigen from SV40 (simian virus 40)
   1879..2013    +  polyA_signal   SV40 poly(A) signal: SV40 polyadenylation signal
   2058..2223    -  mobile_element Tn7L: mini-Tn7 element (left end of the Tn7 transposon) Tn7
   2386..2402    +  CDS            lacZα (fragment): LacZα fragment of β-galactosidase; lacZ fragment
   2407..2835    +  rep_origin     f1 ori (sequence partly withheld): f1 bacteriophage origin of replication; arrow indicates direction of (+) strand synthesis
   2889..2993    +  promoter       AmpR promoter: bla
   2994..3854    +  CDS            AmpR: β-lactamase; bla; confers resistance to ampicillin, carbenicillin, and related antibiotics
   4025..4613    +  rep_origin     ori: high-copy-number ColE1/pMB1/pBR322/pUC origin of replication
   4804..4942    -  misc_feature   bom: basis of mobility region from pBR322
   5044..5235    -  CDS            rop: Rop protein, which maintains plasmids at low copy number; rop
   5276..5386    +  CDS            mbeC (fragment): MBEC_ECOLX - Experimental evidence at protein level: Swiss-Prot protein existence level 1. Required for efficient mobilization of ColE1 plasmid and is thus essential to promote the specific transfer of the plasmid during conjugation. Probably functions by inducing DNA bending, helping the MbeA relaxase to melt the DNA around the nic site and cleave the phosphodiester bond. Binds specifically double-stranded DNA (dsDNA) containing the ColE1 oriT but does not recognize the inverted repeat (IR). From Escherichia coli.
