[The description below was written by a language model from this plasmid's Addgene catalogue record and pLannotate feature annotations shown in this document.]
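Description:
pFastBac LIC cloning vector with BioBrick polycistronic restriction sites (11A) is an empty 5,392 bp insect-expression backbone derived from pFastBac and adapted for ligation-independent cloning (LIC). It is a baculovirus donor (transfer) plasmid rather than a direct expression plasmid. The expression cassette sits between the Tn7R and Tn7L ends of a mini-Tn7 element, so it can be moved by Tn7 transposition into a baculovirus shuttle genome (bacmid) in E. coli, which is how pFastBac vectors are generally used. The resulting bacmid then yields recombinant virus for protein production in insect cells. In bacteria the plasmid replicates from a ColE1/pMB1-type origin and is selected with ampicillin through the bla gene. The record lists it as high copy, although the annotation also detects rop and the pBR322 bom region. An f1 origin is present as well.

Within the Tn7 arms, the annotated parts are a gentamicin acetyltransferase gene driven by the class 1 integron Pc promoter, which travels with the cassette and allows selection of transposed bacmids. They also include the Autographa californica polyhedrin promoter (annotated as a fragment), followed by the cloning region and an SV40 polyadenylation signal. No insert is present, and no fusion tags are annotated. An open reading frame is introduced as a PCR product with LIC-compatible ends, annealed into the vector after SspI linearization and T4 polymerase treatment. As a series 11 vector, it flanks the cloned ORF with NotI, PacI, AsiSI and SbfI sites. These support BioBrick-style iterative subcloning, so that several cassettes can be combined into one polycistronic vector for co-expressing multiprotein complexes.
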