Addgene plasmid #48294: pFastBac LIC cloning vector with BioBrick polycistronic restriction sites (11A)
Purpose: (Empty Backbone)
Depositing lab: Scott Gradia. Depositing organization: University of California, Berkeley. Publication: MacroBac: New Technologies for Robust and Efficient Large-Scale Production of Recombinant Multiprotein Complexes. Gradia SD, Ishida JP, Tsai MS, Jeans C, Tainer JA, Fuss JO. Methods Enzymol. 2017;592:1-26. doi: 10.1016/bs.mie.2017.03.008. Epub 2017 May 15. PubMed 28668116.
Backbone
  Vector backbone: pFastBac
  Backbone size (bp): 5392
  Vector type: Insect Expression
Growth in bacteria
  Bacterial resistance: Ampicillin, 100 μg/mL
  Growth temperature: 37°C
  Growth strain: XL1 Blue
  Copy number: High Copy
Gene/Insert
  Gene/Insert name: None
Terms and licenses: Academic/Nonprofit Terms; Industry Terms: Not Available to Industry
Depositor comments: This plasmid is a LIC-adapted pFastBac vector. Add the following tags to your PCR primers: vBac Forward Tag TACTTCCAATCCAATCG LicV1 Reverse Tag TTATCCACTTCCAATGTTATTA Linearize this plasmid with SspI and gel purify the product, then T4-treat with dGTP. For the PCR product, T4-treat with dCTP. Series 11 vectors have BioBrick restriction sites to facilitate subcloning reactions to make polycistronic expression vectors. NotI, PacI, AsiSI, and SbfI are the restriction enzyme sites that flank your open reading frame. For more information, please see our website: http://qb3.berkeley.edu/qb3/macrolab/
How to cite: pFastBac LIC cloning vector with BioBrick polycistronic restriction sites (11A) was a gift from Scott Gradia (Addgene plasmid # 48294 ; http://n2t.net/addgene:48294 ; RRID:Addgene_48294)
