>Addgene plasmid #48294 | pFastBac LIC cloning vector with BioBrick polycistronic restriction sites (11A) | addgene partial sequence | sequence record 71607 | SV40pA-R 5'-GAAATTTGTGATGCTATTGC-3'
TTATAAGCTGCAATAAACAAGTTAACAACAACAATTGCATTCATTTTATGTTTCAGGTTCAGGGGGAGGT
GTGGGAGGTTTTTTAAAGCAAGTAAAACCTCTACAAATGTGGTATGGCTGATTATGATCCTCTAGTACTT
CTCGACAAGCTTGGTACCGCATGCCTCGAGACTGCAGGCTCTAGATTCGAAAGCGGCCCCTAGGAGATCA
TGAGGCCGCGACTAGTGAGCTCGTCGACGTAGGCCTTTGAATTCCGCGCGCTTCGGACCGGTTATCCACT
TCCAATATTGGATTGGAAGTACTTAATAAAGGATCCGCGCCCGATGGTGGGACGGTATGAATAATCCGGA
ATAGTTATAGGTTTTTTTATTACAAAACTGTTACGAAAACAGTAAAATACTTATTTATTTGCGAGATGGT
TATCATTTTTAATTAAGCGGCCGCTAATTATCTCCATGATCTATTAATAGTCCGGAGTATACGTAGCCAA
CCACTAGAACTATAGCTAGAGTCCTGGGCGAACAAACGATGCTCGCCTTCCAGAAAACCGAGGATGCGAA
CCACTTCATCCGGGGTCAGCACCACCGGCAAGCGCCGCGACGGCCGAGGTCTTCCGATCTCCTGAAGCCA
GGGCAGATCCGTGCACAGCACCTTGCCGTAGAAGAACAGCAAGGCCGCCAATGCCTGACGATGCGTGGAG
ACCGAAACCTTGCGCTCGTTCGCCAGCCAGGACAGAAATGCCTCGACTTCGCTGCTGCCCAAGGTTGCCG
GGTGACGCACACCGTGGAAACGGATGAAGGCACGAACCCAGTTGACATAAGCCTGTTCGGTTCGTAAACT
GTAATGCAAGTAGCGTATGCGCTCACGCAACTGGTCCAGAACCTTGACCGAACGCAGCGGTGGTAACGGC
GCAGTGGCGGTTTTCATGGCTTGTTATGACTGTTTTTTTGTACAGTCTATGCCTCGGGCATCCAAGCAGC
AAGCGCGTTACGCCGTGGGTC
